Addgene plasmid #148473: pAc5.1B-lambdaN-HA-GST-HsNanos2_6-22-F6AW9E-DmNanos_297-381_AC
Purpose: Insect Expression of HsNanos2_6-22-F6AW9E-DmNanos_297-381
Depositing lab: Elisa Izaurralde. Depositing organization: Max Planck Institute for Developmental Biology. Publication: Distinct modes of recruitment of the CCR4-NOT complex by Drosophila and vertebrate Nanos. Raisch T, Bhandari D, Sabath K, Helms S, Valkov E, Weichenrieder O, Izaurralde E. EMBO J. 2016 May 2;35(9):974-90. doi: 10.15252/embj.201593634. Epub 2016 Mar 11. PubMed 26968986.
Backbone
  Vector backbone: Unknown
  Vector type: Insect Expression
Growth in bacteria
  Bacterial resistance: Ampicillin, 100 μg/mL
  Growth temperature: 37°C
  Growth strain: DH5alpha
  Copy number: Low Copy
Gene/Insert
  Gene/Insert name: HsNanos2_6-22-F6AW9E-DmNanos_297-381
  Species: H. sapiens (human), D. melanogaster (fly)
  Entrez Gene: NANOS2 (a.k.a. NOS2)
  Cloning method: Unknown
Terms and licenses: Academic/Nonprofit Terms; Industry Terms: Not Available to Industry
Depositor comments: HsNanos2 synthesized DNA from GeneArt; DmNanos, sequence given by NCBI: NM_001275794.1; isoformB Uniprot.: A0A0B4KGY5-1 . Plasmids from this collection were made available to the research community and donated after the lab closed. Please note that the sequence provided by the depositing laboratory may be theoretical/predicted or based on Sanger sequencing results. There may be discrepancies between sequencing results obtained by Addgene and the depositor sequence. If an Addgene verified sequence is not available, please contact before placing your order to request that our lab fully sequence the plasmid.
How to cite: pAc5.1B-lambdaN-HA-GST-HsNanos2_6-22-F6AW9E-DmNanos_297-381_AC was a gift from Elisa Izaurralde (Addgene plasmid # 148473 ; http://n2t.net/addgene:148473 ; RRID:Addgene_148473)
