[The description below was written by a language model from this plasmid's Addgene catalogue record and pLannotate feature annotations shown in this document.]
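Description:
pAc5.1B-lambdaN-HA-GST-HsNanos2_6-22-F6AW9E-DmNanos_297-381_AC is a 6,453 nt insect-cell expression plasmid. The catalogue lists the backbone as unknown, although the name and feature layout point to a pAc5.1B-type vector. Expression is driven by the constitutive Drosophila melanogaster actin 5C (Ac5) promoter and terminated by an SV40 polyadenylation signal, an arrangement suited to transfection of Drosophila cultured cells. In bacteria the plasmid replicates from a ColE1/pUC-type origin and is selected with ampicillin through the bla gene and its own promoter. The catalogue describes it as low copy despite the origin annotation. Short fragments annotated as tetracycline resistance and SV40 large T antigen appear to be non-functional backbone remnants.

The open reading frame encodes a multi-part fusion. At the N-terminus is a fragment of the bacteriophage lambda N protein, the peptide commonly used to tether a fusion protein to reporter mRNAs carrying boxB hairpins. It is followed by an HA epitope and Schistosoma japonicum GST. Downstream lies a chimeric Nanos segment: residues 6-22 of human NANOS2, made from synthesized DNA and carrying F6A and W9E substitutions, joined to residues 297-381 of Drosophila Nanos. Only the fly portion is picked up by the annotation. A V5 tag sequence lies downstream, but the record does not indicate whether it is translated in frame.

The associated study compares how Drosophila and vertebrate Nanos proteins recruit the CCR4-NOT deadenylase complex. The construct therefore probably serves as a mutant variant in tethering or interaction assays in insect cells, though the record does not state the effect of the substitutions or the exact assay.
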