Features (pLannotate 1.2.2; 12 found; start..end, strand, type, name):
     56..2568    +  promoter       Ac5 promoter: Drosophila melanogaster actin 5C promoter
   2588..2653    +  CDS            N (fragment): REGN_LAMBD - Experimental evidence at protein level: Swiss-Prot protein existence level 1. Plays a role as a transcriptional antitermination factor that allows the virus to initiate its lytic phase. Activates expression of the delayed viral early genes by modifying host RNA polymerase (RNAP) into a form that is resistant to termination signals. This antitermination function requires the host NusA protein which serves to stabilize the interaction between antitermination protein N and host RNA polymerase. From Escherichia phage lambda (Bacteriophage lambda).
   2678..2704    +  CDS            3xHA (fragment): three tandem HA epitope tags
   2723..3376    +  CDS            GST26_SCHJA: Experimental evidence at protein level: Swiss-Prot protein existence level 1. GST isoenzymes appear to play a central role in the parasite detoxification system. Other functions are also suspected including a role in increasing the solubility of haematin in the parasite gut. From Schistosoma japonicum (Blood fluke).
   3455..3709    +  CDS            nos (fragment): NANOS_DROME - Experimental evidence at protein level: Swiss-Prot protein existence level 1. Maternal RNA-binding protein that is required for germ cells proliferation and self-renewal. Acts by forming a complex with pum and brat that regulates translation and mRNA stability. The complex binds to the Nanos Response Element (NRE), a 16 bp sequence in the hb mRNA 3'-UTR and prevents its translation. Controls posterior development. Rescuing factor for the abdominal defect of posterior group mutants. The other posterior group genes are not required for nanos function but rather play a role in local
   3738..3779    +  CDS            V5 tag: epitope tag from simian virus 5
   3879..4013    -  polyA_signal   SV40 poly(A) signal: SV40 polyadenylation signal
   4036..4120    -  CDS            large T antigen (fragment): large T antigen from SV40 (simian virus 40)
   4121..4591    +  CDS            TcR (fragment): tetracycline efflux protein; tet; confers resistance to tetracycline
   4635..5223    -  rep_origin     ori: high-copy-number ColE1/pMB1/pBR322/pUC origin of replication
   5394..6254    -  CDS            AmpR: β-lactamase; bla; confers resistance to ampicillin, carbenicillin, and related antibiotics
   6255..6359    -  promoter       AmpR promoter: bla
>Addgene plasmid #148473 | pAc5.1B-lambdaN-HA-GST-HsNanos2_6-22-F6AW9E-DmNanos_297-381_AC | depositor full sequence | sequence record 290921 | Full Sequence
CTTCAAGGAATTAATTCTATATTCTAAAAACACAAATGATACTTCTAAAAAAAATCATGAATGGCATCAA
CTCTGAATCAAATCTTTGCAGATGCACCTACTTCTCATTTCCACTGTCACATCATTTTTCCAGATCTCGC
TGCCTGTTATGTGGCCCACAAACCAAGACACGTTTTATGGCCATTAAAGCTGGCTGATCGTCGCCAAACA
CCAAATACATATCAATATGTACATTCGAGAAAGAAGCGATCAAAGAAGCGTCTTCGGGCGAGTAGGAGAA
TGCGGAGGAGAAGGAGAACGAGCTGATCTAGTATCTCTCCACAATCCAATGCCAACTGACCAACTGGCCA
TATTCGGAGCAATTTGAAGCCAATTTCCATCGCCTGGCGATCGCTCCATTCTTGGCTATATGTTTTTCAC
CGTTCCCGGGGCCATTTTCAAAGACTCGTCGGTAAGATAAGATTGTGTCACTCGCTGTCTCTCTTCATTT
GTCGAAGAATGCTGAGGAATTTCGCGATGACGTCGGCGAGTATTTTGAAGAATGAGAATAATTTGTATTT
ATACGAAAATCAGTTAGTGGAATTTTCTACAAAAACATGTTATCTATAGATAATTTTGTTGCAAAATATG
TTGACTATGACAAAGATTGTATGTATATACCTTTAATGTATTCTCATTTTCTTATGTATTTATAATGGCA
ATGATGATACTGATGATATTTTAAGATGATGCCAGACCACAGGCTGATTTCTGCGTCTTTTGCCGAACGC
AGTGCATGTGCGGTTGTTGTTTTTTGGAATAGTTTCAATTTTCGGACTGTCCGCTTTGATTTCAGTTTCT
TGGCTTATTCAAAAAGCAAAGTAAAGCCAAAAAAGCGAGATGGCAATACCAAATGCGGCAAAACGGTAGT
GGAAGGAAAGGGGTGCGGGGCAGCGGAAGGAAGGGTGGGGCGGGGCGTGGCGGGGTCTGTGGCTGGGCGC
GACGTCACCGACGTTGGAGCCACTCCTTTGACCATGTGTGCGTGTGTGTATTATTCGTGTCTCGCCACTC
GCCGGTTGTTTTTTTCTTTTTATCTCGCTCTCTCTAGCGCCATCTCGTACGCATGCTCAACGCACCGCAT
GTTGCCGTGTCCTTTATGCGTCATTTTGGCTCGAAATAGGCAATTATTTAAACAAAGATTAGTCAACGAA
AACGCTAAAATAAATAAGTCTACAATATGGTTACTTATTGCCATGTGTGTGCAGCCAACGATAGCAACAA
AAGCAACAACACAGTGGCTTTCCCTCTTTCACTTTTTGTTTGCAAGCGCGTGCGAGCAAGACGGCACGAC
CGGCAAACGCAATTACGCTGACAAAGAGCAGACGAAGTTTTGGCCGAAAAACATCAAGGCGCCTGATACG
AATGCATTTGCAATAACAATTGCGATATTTAATATTGTTTATGAAGCTGTTTGACTTCAAAACACACAAA
AAAAAAAATAAAACAAATTATTTGAAAGAGAATTAGGAATCGGACAGCTTATCGTTACGGGCTAACAGCA
CACCGAGACGAAATAGCTTACCTGACGTCACAGCCTCTGGAAGAACTGCCGCCAAGCAGAGAGAGAGAGA
AAAAGAGGGAGAGCAGCTTAGACCGCATGTGCTTGTGTGTGAGGCGTCTCTCTCTTCGTCTCCTGTTTGC
GCAAACGCATAGACTGCACTGAGAAAATCGATTACCTATTTTTTATGAATGAATATTTGCACTATTACTA
TTCAAAACTATTAAGATAGCAATCACATTCAATAGCCAAATACTATACCACCTGAGCGATGCAACGAAAT
GATCAATTTGAGCAAAAATGCTGCATATTTAGGACGGCATCATTATAGAAATGCTTCTTGCTGTGTACTT
TTCTCTCGTCTGGCAGCTGTTTCGCCGTTATTGTTAAAACCGGCTTAAGTTAGGTGTGTTTTCTACGACT
AGTGATGCCCCTACTAGAAGATGTGTGTTGCACAAATGTCCCTGAATAACCAATTTGAAGTGCAGATAGC
AGTAAACGTAAGCTAATATGAATATTATTTAACTGTAATGTTTTAATATCGCTGGACATTACTAATAAAC
CCACTATAAACACATGTACATATGTATGTTTTGGCATACAATGAGTAGTTGGGGAAAAAATGTGTAAAAG
CACCGTGACCATCACAGCATAAAGATAACCAGCTGAAGTATCGAATATGAGTAACCCCCAAATTGAATCA
CATGCCGCAACTGATAGGACCCATGGAAGTACACTCTTCATGGCGATATACAAGACACACACAAGCACGA
ACACCCAGTTGCGGAGGAAATTCTCCGTAAATGAAAACCCAATCGGCGAACAATTCATACCCATATATGG
TAAAAGTTTTGAACGCGACTTGAGAGCGGAGAGCATTGCGGCTGATAAGGTTTTAGCGCTAAGCGGGCTT
TATAAAACGGGCTGCGGGACCAGTTTTCATATCACTACCGTTTGAGTTCTTGTGCTGTGTGGATACTCCT
CCCGACACAAAGCCGCTCCATCAGCCAGCAGTCGTCTAATCCAGAGACCCCGGATCGGGGTACCAACATG
GACGCACAAACACGACGACGTGAGCGTCGCGCTGAGAAACAAGCTCAATGGAAAGCTGCAAACGGTGGAT
CTCCTCCACATATGGCTTACCCATACGATGTTCCAGATTACGCTCCTCCAAGCTTGAATTCTATGTCCCC
TATACTAGGTTATTGGAAAATTAAGGGCCTTGTGCAACCCACTCGACTTCTTTTGGAATATCTTGAAGAA
AAATATGAAGAGCATTTGTATGAGCGCGATGAAGGTGATAAATGGCGAAACAAAAAGTTTGAATTGGGTT
TGGAGTTTCCCAATCTTCCTTATTATATTGATGGTGATGTTAAATTAACACAGTCTATGGCCATCATACG
TTATATAGCTGACAAGCACAACATGTTGGGTGGTTGTCCAAAAGAGCGTGCAGAGATTTCAATGCTTGAA
GGAGCGGTTTTGGATATTAGATACGGTGTTTCGAGAATTGCATATAGTAAAGACTTTGAAACTCTCAAAG
TTGATTTTCTTAGCAAGCTACCTGAAATGCTGAAAATGTTCGAAGATCGTTTATGTCATAAAACATATTT
AAATGGTGATCATGTAACCCATCCTGACTTCATGTTGTATGACGCTCTTGATGTTGTTTTATACATGGAC
CCAATGTGCCTGGATGCGTTCCCAAAATTAGTTTGTTTTAAAAAACGTATTGAAGCTATCCCACAAATTG
ATAAGTACTTGAAATCCAGCAAGTATATAGCATGGCCTTTGCAGGGCTGGCAAGCCACGTTTGGTGGTGG
CGACCATCCTCCAAAATCGGTAGGCGGCCGCGCAGATATGGAAAAAGATTATTTTAATTTGTCCCAAGTG
GTCTGGGCTTTGGGTGGATCTGGTCGCCACTGCGTCTTTTGTGAGAATAACAACGAACCAGAGGCGGTTA
TCAATAGCCACTCAGTGCGAGATAACTTTAACCGAGTGCTGTGCCCCAAACTACGCACCTACGTGTGCCC
CATCTGCGGGGCATCTGGGGACTCGGCGCACACGATTAAGTACTGCCCCAAGAAGCCGATCATCACCATG
GAGGATGCGATCAAGGCGGAATCGTTCCGCCTAGCCAAGAGCAGTTACTACAAGCAACAGATGAAGGTTT
AGTAATCTAGAGGGCCCGCGGTTCGAAGGTAAGCCTATCCCTAACCCTCTCCTCGGTCTCGATTCTACGC
GTACCGGTCATCATCACCATCACCATTGAGTTTAAACCCGCTGATCAGCCTCGACTGTGCCTTCTAAGGC
CTGAGCTCGCTGATCAGCCTCGATCGAGGATCCAGACATGATAAGATACATTGATGAGTTTGGACAAACC
ACAACTAGAATGCAGTGAAAAAAATGCTTTATTTGTGAAATTTGTGATGCTATTGCTTTATTTGTAACCA
TTATAAGCTGCAATAAACAAGTTAACAACAACAATTGCATTCATTTTATGTTTCAGGTTCAGGGGGAGGT
GTGGGAGGTTTTTTAAAGCAAGTAAAACCTCTACAAATGTGGTATGGCTGATTATGATCAGTCGACCGAT
GCCCTTGAGAGCCTTCAACCCAGTCAGCTCCTTCCGGTGGGCGCGGGGCATGACTATCGTCGCCGCACTT
ATGACTGTCTTCTTTATCATGCAACTCGTAGGACAGGTGCCGGCAGCGCTCTGGGTCATTTTCGGCGAGG
ACCGCTTTCGCTGGAGCGCGACGATGATCGGCCTGTCGCTTGCGGTATTCGGAATCTTGCACGCCCTCGC
TCAAGCCTTCGTCACTGGTCCCGCCACCAAACGTTTCGGCGAGAAGCAGGCCATTATCGCCGGCATGGCG
GCCGACGCGCTGGGCTACGTCTTGCTGGCGTTCGCGACGCGAGGCTGGATGGCCTTCCCCATTATGATTC
TTCTCGCTTCCGGCGGCATCGGGATGCCCGCGTTGCAGGCCATGCTGTCCAGGCAGGTAGATGACGACCA
TCAGGGACAGCTTCAAGGATCGCTCGCGGCTCTTACCAGCCAGCAAAAGGCCAGGAACCGTAAAAAGGCC
GCGTTGCTGGCGTTTTTCCATAGGCTCCGCCCCCCTGACGAGCATCACAAAAATCGACGCTCAAGTCAGA
GGTGGCGAAACCCGACAGGACTATAAAGATACCAGGCGTTTCCCCCTGGAAGCTCCCTCGTGCGCTCTCC
TGTTCCGACCCTGCCGCTTACCGGATACCTGTCCGCCTTTCTCCCTTCGGGAAGCGTGGCGCTTTCTCAA
TGCTCACGCTGTAGGTATCTCAGTTCGGTGTAGGTCGTTCGCTCCAAGCTGGGCTGTGTGCACGAACCCC
CCGTTCAGCCCGACCGCTGCGCCTTATCCGGTAACTATCGTCTTGAGTCCAACCCGGTAAGACACGACTT
ATCGCCACTGGCAGCAGCCACTGGTAACAGGATTAGCAGAGCGAGGTATGTAGGCGGTGCTACAGAGTTC
TTGAAGTGGTGGCCTAACTACGGCTACACTAGAAGGACAGTATTTGGTATCTGCGCTCTGCTGAAGCCAG
TTACCTTCGGAAAAAGAGTTGGTAGCTCTTGATCCGGCAAACAAACCACCGCTGGTAGCGGTGGTTTTTT
TGTTTGCAAGCAGCAGATTACGCGCAGAAAAAAAGGATCTCAAGAAGATCCTTTGATCTTTTCTACGGGG
TCTGACGCTCAGTGGAACGAAAACTCACGTTAAGGGATTTTGGTCATGAGATTATCAAAAAGGATCTTCA
CCTAGATCCTTTTAAATTAAAAATGAAGTTTTAAATCAATCTAAAGTATATATGAGTAAACTTGGTCTGA
CAGTTACCAATGCTTAATCAGTGAGGCACCTATCTCAGCGATCTGTCTATTTCGTTCATCCATAGTTGCC
TGACTCCCCGTCGTGTAGATAACTACGATACGGGAGGGCTTACCATCTGGCCCCAGTGCTGCAATGATAC
CGCGAGACCCACGCTCACCGGCTCCAGATTTATCAGCAATAAACCAGCCAGCCGGAAGGGCCGAGCGCAG
AAGTGGTCCTGCAACTTTATCCGCCTCCATCCAGTCTATTAATTGTTGCCGGGAAGCTAGAGTAAGTAGT
TCGCCAGTTAATAGTTTGCGCAACGTTGTTGCCATTGCTGCAGGCATCGTGGTGTCACGCTCGTCGTTTG
GTATGGCTTCATTCAGCTCCGGTTCCCAACGATCAAGGCGAGTTACATGATCCCCCATGTTGTGCAAAAA
AGCGGTTAGCTCCTTCGGTCCTCCGATCGTTGTCAGAAGTAAGTTGGCCGCAGTGTTATCACTCATGGTT
ATGGCAGCACTGCATAATTCTCTTACTGTCATGCCATCCGTAAGATGCTTTTCTGTGACTGGTGAGTACT
CAACCAAGTCATTCTGAGAATAGTGTATGCGGCGACCGAGTTGCTCTTGCCCGGCGTCAACACGGGATAA
TACCGCGCCACATAGCAGAACTTTAAAAGTGCTCATCATTGGAAAACGTTCTTCGGGGCGAAAACTCTCA
AGGATCTTACCGCTGTTGAGATCCAGTTCGATGTAACCCACTCGTGCACCCAACTGATCTTCAGCATCTT
TTACTTTCACCAGCGTTTCTGGGTGAGCAAAAACAGGAAGGCAAAATGCCGCAAAAAAGGGAATAAGGGC
GACACGGAAATGTTGAATACTCATACTCTTCCTTTTTCAATATTATTGAAGCATTTATCAGGGTTATTGT
CTCATGAGCGGATACATATTTGAATGTATTTAGAAAAATAAACAAATAGGGGTTCCGCGCACATTTCCCC
GAAAAGTGCCACCTGACGTCTAAGAAACCATTATTATCATGACATTAACCTATAAAAATAGGCGTATCAC
GAGGCCCTTTCGT
